Addgene plasmid #245337: pRDB_510
Purpose: Cas9 CBE positive control guide; targets CD274
Depositing lab: John Doench & David Root. Depositing organization: Broad Institute.
Backbone
  Vector backbone: pRDA_722
  Vector type: Lentiviral
Growth in bacteria
  Bacterial resistance: Ampicillin, 100 μg/mL
  Growth temperature: 37°C
  Growth strain: NEB Stable
  Copy number: High Copy
Gene/Insert
  Gene/Insert name: sgRNA CD274
  gRNA/shRNA sequence: Unspecified
  Species: Synthetic
  Mutation: None
  Entrez Gene: CD274 (a.k.a. ADMIO5, B7-H, B7H1, PD-L1, PDCD1L1, PDCD1LG1, PDL1, hPD-L1)
  Cloning method: Golden Gate
Terms and licenses: Academic/Nonprofit Terms; Industry Terms: Not Available to Industry
How to cite: pRDB_510 was a gift from John Doench & David Root (Addgene plasmid # 245337 ; http://n2t.net/addgene:245337 ; RRID:Addgene_245337)
