[The description below was written by a language model from this plasmid's Addgene catalogue record and pLannotate feature annotations shown in this document.]
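Description:
pRDB_510 is a lentiviral guide RNA expression plasmid built on the pRDA_722 backbone, carrying a single sgRNA against human CD274 (PD-L1) that serves as a positive control for Cas9 cytosine base editor (CBE) experiments. It is propagated in E. coli from a high-copy ColE1/pUC-type origin with ampicillin selection through the bla gene. The backbone also contains an f1 origin and an SV40/EM7-driven bleomycin/Zeocin resistance cassette with an SV40 polyadenylation signal, which lies outside the region packaged into virus.

The transfer cassette has a third-generation-style layout. A CMV enhancer/promoter fused to a truncated HIV-1 5' LTR drives genomic RNA production in packaging cells. This is followed by the Ψ packaging signal with a gag fragment, the Rev response element for Rev-dependent nuclear export, and the cPPT/CTS. Within the cassette, a human U6 RNA polymerase III promoter transcribes the guide, which was inserted by Golden Gate cloning upstream of a Streptococcus pyogenes Cas9 tracrRNA-derived scaffold. The spacer sequence itself is not specified in the record. Downstream, the EF-1α core promoter with its intron A expresses puromycin N-acetyltransferase for selecting transduced mammalian cells, and a WPRE enhances transcript expression. The cassette ends with a truncated 3' LTR, followed by a bGH polyadenylation signal.

No Cas9 or base editor coding sequence is annotated, so the editor has to be supplied separately, for example from another vector or a cell line already expressing it. The record does not describe the expected editing outcome at CD274 or how it is read out.
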