Features (pLannotate 1.2.2; 32 found; start..end, strand, type, name):
     31..83      -  misc_feature   bom (fragment): basis of mobility region from pBR322
    238..617     +  enhancer       CMV enhancer: human cytomegalovirus immediate early enhancer
    618..817     +  promoter       CMV promoter: human cytomegalovirus (CMV) immediate early promoter
    835..1015    +  LTR            5' LTR (truncated): truncated 5' long terminal repeat (LTR) from HIV-1
   1062..1187    +  misc_feature   HIV-1 Ψ: packaging signal of human immunodeficiency virus type 1
   1171..1534    +  CDS            HIV-1 gag (fragment): gag protein from human immunodeficiency virus 1; gag
   1680..1913    +  misc_feature   RRE: The Rev response element (RRE) of HIV-1 allows for Rev-dependent mRNA export from the nucleus to the cytoplasm.
   2290..2390    +  CDS            Rev (fragment): human immunodeficiency virus 1 (HIV-1) Rev protein; rev; enhances nuclear export of unspliced and incompletely spliced viral mRNAs
   2440..2557    +  misc_feature   cPPT/CTS: central polypurine tract and central termination sequence of HIV-1
   2615..2855    +  promoter       U6 promoter: RNA polymerase III promoter for human U6 snRNA
   2903..2970    +  misc_RNA       tracrRNA (fragment): trans-activating CRISPR RNA for the Streptococcus pyogenes CRISPR/Cas9 system
   3002..3213    +  promoter       EF-1α core promoter: core promoter for human elongation factor EF-1α
   3214..4152    +  intron         EF-1α intron A: intron upstream of the start codon of human EF-1α
   4172..4768    +  CDS            PuroR (fragment): puromycin N-acetyltransferase; pac from Streptomyces; confers resistance to puromycin
   4804..5392    +  misc_feature   WPRE: woodchuck hepatitis virus posttranscriptional regulatory element
   5388..5531    +  CDS            nef (fragment): NEF_HV1LA - Experimental evidence at protein level: Swiss-Prot protein existence level 1. Extracellular Nef protein targets CD4(+) T-lymphocytes for apoptosis by interacting with CXCR4 surface receptors. From Human immunodeficiency virus type 1 group M subtype B (isolate Lai) (HIV-1).
   5517..5697    +  LTR            5' LTR (truncated): truncated 5' long terminal repeat (LTR) from HIV-1
   5729..5840    +  polyA_signal   bGH poly(A) signal: bovine growth hormone polyadenylation signal
   5957..5978    +  promoter       SV40 promoter (fragment): SV40 enhancer and early promoter
   5999..6427    +  rep_origin     f1 ori (sequence partly withheld): f1 bacteriophage origin of replication; arrow indicates direction of (+) strand synthesis
   6441..6770    +  promoter       SV40 promoter: SV40 enhancer and early promoter
   6818..6865    +  promoter       EM7 promoter: synthetic bacterial promoter&nbsp
   6884..7258    +  CDS            BleoR: antibiotic-binding protein; Sh ble from Streptoalloteichus hindustanus; confers resistance to bleomycin, phleomycin, and Zeocin™
   7268..7393    +  CDS            ble (fragment): BLE_KLEPN - Experimental evidence at protein level: Swiss-Prot protein existence level 1. Binding protein with a strong affinity to the bleomycin family of antibiotics. Binds to CL990; an antimitotic-antibiotic compound. From Klebsiella pneumoniae.
   7388..7509    +  polyA_signal   SV40 poly(A) signal: SV40 polyadenylation signal
   7582..7598    -  protein_bind   lac operator: The lac repressor binds to the lac operator to inhibit transcription in E. coli. This inhibition can be relieved by adding lactose or isopropyl-β-D-thiogalactopyranoside (IPTG). lac repressor encoded by lacI
   7606..7636    -  promoter       lac promoter: promoter for the E. coli lac operon
   7651..7672    -  protein_bind   CAP binding site: CAP binding activates transcription in the presence of cAMP. E. coli catabolite activator protein
   7685..7777    -  CDS            lacI (fragment): lac repressor; lacI; The lac repressor binds to the lac operator to inhibit transcription in E. coli. This inhibition can be relieved by adding lactose or isopropyl-β-D-thiogalactopyranoside (IPTG).
   7960..8548    -  rep_origin     ori: high-copy-number ColE1/pMB1/pBR322/pUC origin of replication
   8719..9579    -  CDS            AmpR: β-lactamase; bla; confers resistance to ampicillin, carbenicillin, and related antibiotics
   9580..9684    -  promoter       AmpR promoter: bla
>Addgene plasmid #245337 | pRDB_510 | addgene full sequence | sequence record 488041 | Addgene NGS Result
GTCGACGGATCGGGAGATCTCCCGATCCCCTATGGTGCACTCTCAGTACAATCTGCTCTGATGCCGCATA
GTTAAGCCAGTATCTGCTCCCTGCTTGTGTGTTGGAGGTCGCTGAGTAGTGCGCGAGCAAAATTTAAGCT
ACAACAAGGCAAGGCTTGACCGACAATTGCATGAAGAATCTGCTTAGGGTTAGGCGTTTTGCGCTGCTTC
GCGATGTACGGGCCAGATATACGCGTTGACATTGATTATTGACTAGTTATTAATAGTAATCAATTACGGG
GTCATTAGTTCATAGCCCATATATGGAGTTCCGCGTTACATAACTTACGGTAAATGGCCCGCCTGGCTGA
CCGCCCAACGACCCCCGCCCATTGACGTCAATAATGACGTATGTTCCCATAGTAACGCCAATAGGGACTT
TCCATTGACGTCAATGGGTGGAGTATTTACGGTAAACTGCCCACTTGGCAGTACATCAAGTGTATCATAT
GCCAAGTACGCCCCCTATTGACGTCAATGACGGTAAATGGCCCGCCTGGCATTATGCCCAGTACATGACC
TTATGGGACTTTCCTACTTGGCAGTACATCTACGTATTAGTCATCGCTATTACCATGGTGATGCGGTTTT
GGCAGTACATCAATGGGCGTGGATAGCGGTTTGACTCACGGGGATTTCCAAGTCTCCACCCCATTGACGT
CAATGGGAGTTTGTTTTGGCACCAAAATCAACGGGACTTTCCAAAATGTCGTAACAACTCCGCCCCATTG
ACGCAAATGGGCGGTAGGCGTGTACGGTGGGAGGTCTATATAAGCAGCGCGTTTTGCCTGTACTGGGTCT
CTCTGGTTAGACCAGATCTGAGCCTGGGAGCTCTCTGGCTAACTAGGGAACCCACTGCTTAAGCCTCAAT
AAAGCTTGCCTTGAGTGCTTCAAGTAGTGTGTGCCCGTCTGTTGTGTGACTCTGGTAACTAGAGATCCCT
CAGACCCTTTTAGTCAGTGTGGAAAATCTCTAGCAGTGGCGCCCGAACAGGGACTTGAAAGCGAAAGGGA
AACCAGAGGAGCTCTCTCGACGCAGGACTCGGCTTGCTGAAGCGCGCACGGCAAGAGGCGAGGGGCGGCG
ACTGGTGAGTACGCCAAAAATTTTGACTAGCGGAGGCTAGAAGGAGAGAGATGGGTGCGAGAGCGTCAGT
ATTAAGCGGGGGAGAATTAGATCGCGATGGGAAAAAATTCGGTTAAGGCCAGGGGGAAAGAAAAAATATA
AATTAAAACATATAGTATGGGCAAGCAGGGAGCTAGAACGATTCGCAGTTAATCCTGGCCTGTTAGAAAC
ATCAGAAGGCTGTAGACAAATACTGGGACAGCTACAACCATCCCTTCAGACAGGATCAGAAGAACTTAGA
TCATTATATAATACAGTAGCAACCCTCTATTGTGTGCATCAAAGGATAGAGATAAAAGACACCAAGGAAG
CTTTAGACAAGATAGAGGAAGAGCAAAACAAAAGTAAGACCACCGCACAGCAAGCGGCCGCTGATCTTCA
GACCTGGAGGAGGAGATATGAGGGACAATTGGAGAAGTGAATTATATAAATATAAAGTAGTAAAAATTGA
ACCATTAGGAGTAGCACCCACCAAGGCAAAGAGAAGAGTGGTGCAGAGAGAAAAAAGAGCAGTGGGAATA
GGAGCTTTGTTCCTTGGGTTCTTGGGAGCAGCAGGAAGCACTATGGGCGCAGCGTCAATGACGCTGACGG
TACAGGCCAGACAATTATTGTCTGGTATAGTGCAGCAGCAGAACAATTTGCTGAGGGCTATTGAGGCGCA
ACAGCATCTGTTGCAACTCACAGTCTGGGGCATCAAGCAGCTCCAGGCAAGAATCCTGGCTGTGGAAAGA
TACCTAAAGGATCAACAGCTCCTGGGGATTTGGGGTTGCTCTGGAAAACTCATTTGCACCACTGCTGTGC
CTTGGAATGCTAGTTGGAGTAATAAATCTCTGGAACAGATTTGGAATCACACGACCTGGATGGAGTGGGA
CAGAGAAATTAACAATTACACAAGCTTAATACACTCCTTAATTGAAGAATCGCAAAACCAGCAAGAAAAG
AATGAACAAGAATTATTGGAATTAGATAAATGGGCAAGTTTGTGGAATTGGTTTAACATAACAAATTGGC
TGTGGTATATAAAATTATTCATAATGATAGTAGGAGGCTTGGTAGGTTTAAGAATAGTTTTTGCTGTACT
TTCTATAGTGAATAGAGTTAGGCAGGGATATTCACCATTATCGTTTCAGACCCACCTCCCAACCCCGAGG
GGACCCGACAGGCCCGAAGGAATAGAAGAAGAAGGTGGAGAGAGAGACAGAGACAGATCCATTCGATTAG
TGAACGGATCGGCACTGCGTGCGCCAATTCTGCAGACAAATGGCAGTATTCATCCACAATTTTAAAAGAA
AAGGGGGGATTGGGGGGTACAGTGCAGGGGAAAGAATAGTAGACATAATAGCAACAGACATACAAACTAA
AGAATTACAAAAACAAATTACAAAAATTCAAAATTTTCGGGTTTATTACAGGGACAGCAGAGATCCAGTT
TGGTTAATTAAGGTACCGGGCAGAGAGGGCCTATTTCCCATGATTCCTTCATATTTGCATATACGATACA
AGGCTGTTAGAGAGATAATTAGAATTAATTTGACTGTAAACACAAAGATATTAGTACAAAATACGTGACG
TAGAAAGTAATAATTTCTTGGGTAGTTTGCAGTTTTAAAATTATGTTTTAAAATGGACTATCATATGCTT
ACCGTAACTTGAAAGTATTTCGATTTCTTGGCTTTATATATCTTGTGGAAAGGACGAAACACCGTCAGGC
TGAGGGCTACCCCAGTTTAAGAGCTATGCTGGAAACAGCATAGCAAGTTTAAATAAGGCTAGTCCGTTAT
CAACTTGAAAAAGTGGCACCGAGTCGGTGCTTTTTTGAACACGGCTCCGGTGCCCGTCAGTGGGCAGAGC
GCACATCGCCCACAGTCCCCGAGAAGTTGGGGGGAGGGGTCGGCAATTGATCCGGTGCCTAGAGAAGGTG
GCGCGGGGTAAACTGGGAAAGTGATGTCGTGTACTGGCTCCGCCTTTTTCCCGAGGGTGGGGGAGAACCG
TATATAAGTGCAGTAGTCGCCGTGAACGTTCTTTTTCGCAACGGGTTTGCCGCCAGAACACAGGTAAGTG
CCGTGTGTGGTTCCCGCGGGCCTGGCCTCTTTACGGGTTATGGCCCTTGCGTGCCTTGAATTACTTCCAC
CTGGCTGCAGTACGTGATTCTTGATCCCGAGCTTCGGGTTGGAAGTGGGTGGGAGAGTTCGAGGCCTTGC
GCTTAAGGAGCCCCTTCGCCTCGTGCTTGAGTTGAGGCCTGGCCTGGGCGCTGGGGCCGCCGCGTGCGAA
TCTGGTGGCACCTTCGCGCCTGTCTCGCTGCTTTCGATAAGTCTCTAGCCATTTAAAATTTTTGATGACC
TGCTGCGACGCTTTTTTTCTGGCAAGATAGTCTTGTAAATGCGGGCCAAGATCTGCACACTGGTATTTCG
GTTTTTGGGGCCGCGGGCGGCGACGGGGCCCGTGCGTCCCAGCGCACATGTTCGGCGAGGCGGGGCCTGC
GAGCGCGGCCACCGAGAATCGGACGGGGGTAGTCTCAAGCTGGCCGGCCTGCTCTGGTGCCTGGCCTCGC
GCCGCCGTGTATCGCCCCGCCCTGGGCGGCAAGGCTGGCCCGGTCGGCACCAGTTGCGTGAGCGGAAAGA
TGGCCGCTTCCCGGCCCTGCTGCAGGGAGCTCAAAATGGAGGACGCGGCGCTCGGGAGAGCGGGCGGGTG
AGTCACCCACACAAAGGAAAAGGGCCTTTCCGTCCTCAGCCGTCGCTTCATGTGACTCCACGGAGTACCG
GGCGCCGTCCAGGCACCTCGATTAGTTCTCGAGCTTTTGGAGTACGTCGTCTTTAGGTTGGGGGGAGGGG
TTTTATGCGATGGAGTTTCCCCACACTGAGTGGGTGGAGACTGAAGTTAGGCCAGCTTGGCACTTGATGT
AATTCTCCTTGGAATTTGCCCTTTTTGAGTTTGGATCTTGGTTCATTCTCAAGCCTCAGACAGTGGTTCA
AAGTTTTTTTCTTCCATTTCAGGTGTCGTGAAGGAGCCACCATGACCGAGTACAAGCCCACGGTGCGCCT
CGCCACCCGCGACGACGTCCCCAGGGCCGTACGCACCCTCGCCGCCGCGTTCGCCGACTACCCCGCCACG
CGCCACACCGTCGATCCGGACCGCCACATCGAGCGGGTCACCGAGCTGCAAGAACTCTTCCTCACGCGCG
TCGGGCTCGACATCGGCAAGGTGTGGGTCGCGGACGACGGCGCCGCCGTGGCGGTCTGGACCACGCCGGA
GAGCGTCGAAGCGGGGGCGGTGTTCGCCGAGATCGGCCCGCGCATGGCCGAGTTGAGCGGTTCCCGGCTG
GCCGCGCAGCAACAGATGGAAGGCCTCCTGGCGCCGCACCGGCCCAAGGAGCCCGCGTGGTTCCTGGCCA
CCGTCGGAGTCTCGCCCGACCACCAGGGCAAGGGTCTGGGCAGCGCCGTCGTGCTCCCCGGAGTGGAGGC
GGCCGAGCGCGCCGGGGTGCCCGCCTTCCTGGAGACCTCCGCGCCCCGCAACCTCCCCTTCTACGAGCGG
CTCGGCTTCACCGTCACCGCCGACGTCGAGGTGCCCGAAGGACCGCGCACCTGGTGCATGACCCGCAAGC
CCGGTGCCGGAAGCTAATAGGACTCAGTTACGATGCATTCGAAAATCAACCTCTGGATTACAAAATTTGT
GAAAGATTGACTGGTATTCTTAACTATGTTGCTCCTTTTACGCTATGTGGATACGCTGCTTTAATGCCTT
TGTATCATGCTATTGCTTCCCGTATGGCTTTCATTTTCTCCTCCTTGTATAAATCCTGGTTGCTGTCTCT
TTATGAGGAGTTGTGGCCCGTTGTCAGGCAACGTGGCGTGGTGTGCACTGTGTTTGCTGACGCAACCCCC
ACTGGTTGGGGCATTGCCACCACCTGTCAGCTCCTTTCCGGGACTTTCGCTTTCCCCCTCCCTATTGCCA
CGGCGGAACTCATCGCCGCCTGCCTTGCCCGCTGCTGGACAGGGGCTCGGCTGTTGGGCACTGACAATTC
CGTGGTGTTGTCGGGGAAATCATCGTCCTTTCCTTGGCTGCTCGCCTGTGTTGCCACCTGGATTCTGCGC
GGGACGTCCTTCTGCTACGTCCCTTCGGCCCTCAATCCAGCGGACCTTCCTTCCCGCGGCCTGCTGCCGG
CTCTGCGGCCTCTTCCGCGTCCTCGCCTTCGCCCTCAGACGAGTCGGATCTCCCTTTGGGCCGCCTCCCC
GCGTCGACTTTAAGACCAATGACTTACAAGGCAGCTGTAGATCTTAGCCACTTTTTAAAAGAAAAGGGGG
GACTGGAAGGGCTAATTCACTCCCAACGAAGATAAGATCTGCTTTTTGCTTGTACTGGGTCTCTCTGGTT
AGACCAGATCTGAGCCTGGGAGCTCTCTGGCTAACTAGGGAACCCACTGCTTAAGCCTCAATAAAGCTTG
CCTTGAGTGCTTCAAGTAGTGTGTGCCCGTCTGTTGTGTGACTCTGGTAACTAGAGATCCCTCAGACCCT
TTTAGTCAGTGTGGAAAATCTCTAGCAGGGCCCGTTTAAACCCGCTGATCAGCCTCGACTGTGCCTTCTA
GTTGCCAGCCATCTGTTGTTTGCCCCTCCCCCGTGCCTTCCTTGACCCTGGAAGGTGCCACTCCCACTGT
CCTTTCCTAATAAAATGAGGAAATTGCATCGCATTGTCTGAGTAGGTGTCATTCTATTCTGGGGGGTGGG
GTGGGGCAGGACAGCAAGGGGGAGGATTGGGAAGATAATAGCAGGCATGCTGGGGATGCGGTGGGCTCTA
TGGCTTCTGAGGCGGAAAGAACCAGCTGGGGCTCTAGGGGGTATCCCC
[124 nt withheld, positions 5999-6122]
C
[91 nt withheld, positions 6124-6214]
A
[49 nt withheld, positions 6216-6264]
CCTTTGACGTTGGAGTCCACGTTCTTT
[37 nt withheld, positions 6292-6328]
ACCCTATCTCGGTCTATTCTTTTGATTTATAAGGGATTTTGCCGATTTCGGCCTATTGGTTAAAAAATGA
GCTGATTTAACAAAAATTTAACGCGAATTAATTCTGTGGAATGTGTGTCAGTTAGGGTGTGGAAAGTCCC
CAGGCTCCCCAGCAGGCAGAAGTATGCAAAGCATGCATCTCAATTAGTCAGCAACCAGGTGTGGAAAGTC
CCCAGGCTCCCCAGCAGGCAGAAGTATGCAAAGCATGCATCTCAATTAGTCAGCAACCATAGTCCCGCCC
CTAACTCCGCCCATCCCGCCCCTAACTCCGCCCAGTTCCGCCCATTCTCCGCCCCATGGCTGACTAATTT
TTTTTATTTATGCAGAGGCCGAGGCCGCCTCTGCCTCTGAGCTATTCCAGAAGTAGTGAGGAGGCTTTTT
TGGAGGCCTAGGCTTTTGCAAAAAGCTCCCGGGAGCTTGTATATCCATTTTCGGATCTGATCAGCACGTG
TTGACAATTAATCATCGGCATAGTATATCGGCATAGTATAATACGACAAGGTGAGGAACTAAACCATGGC
CAAGTTGACCAGTGCCGTTCCGGTGCTCACCGCGCGCGACGTCGCCGGAGCGGTCGAGTTCTGGACCGAC
CGGCTCGGGTTCTCCCGGGACTTCGTGGAGGACGACTTCGCCGGTGTGGTCCGGGACGACGTGACCCTGT
TCATCAGCGCGGTCCAGGACCAGGTGGTGCCGGACAACACCCTGGCCTGGGTGTGGGTGCGCGGCCTGGA
CGAGCTGTACGCCGAGTGGTCGGAGGTCGTGTCCACGAACTTCCGGGACGCCTCCGGGCCGGCCATGACC
GAGATCGGCGAGCAGCCGTGGGGGCGGGAGTTCGCCCTGCGCGACCCGGCCGGCAACTGCGTGCACTTCG
TGGCCGAGGAGCAGGACTGACACGTGCTACGAGATTTCGATTCCACCGCCGCCTTCTATGAAAGGTTGGG
CTTCGGAATCGTTTTCCGGGACGCCGGCTGGATGATCCTCCAGCGCGGGGATCTCATGCTGGAGTTCTTC
GCCCACCCCAACTTGTTTATTGCAGCTTATAATGGTTACAAATAAAGCAATAGCATCACAAATTTCACAA
ATAAAGCATTTTTTTCACTGCATTCTAGTTGTGGTTTGTCCAAACTCATCAATGTATCTTATCATGTCTG
TATACCGTCGACCTCTAGCTAGAGCTTGGCGTAATCATGGTCATAGCTGTTTCCTGTGTGAAATTGTTAT
CCGCTCACAATTCCACACAACATACGAGCCGGAAGCATAAAGTGTAAAGCCTGGGGTGCCTAATGAGTGA
GCTAACTCACATTAATTGCGTTGCGCTCACTGCCCGCTTTCCAGTCGGGAAACCTGTCGTGCCAGCTGCA
TTAATGAATCGGCCAACGCGCGGGGAGAGGCGGTTTGCGTATTGGGCGCTCTTCCGCTTCCTCGCTCACT
GACTCGCTGCGCTCGGTCGTTCGGCTGCGGCGAGCGGTATCAGCTCACTCAAAGGCGGTAATACGGTTAT
CCACAGAATCAGGGGATAACGCAGGAAAGAACATGTGAGCAAAAGGCCAGCAAAAGGCCAGGAACCGTAA
AAAGGCCGCGTTGCTGGCGTTTTTCCATAGGCTCCGCCCCCCTGACGAGCATCACAAAAATCGACGCTCA
AGTCAGAGGTGGCGAAACCCGACAGGACTATAAAGATACCAGGCGTTTCCCCCTGGAAGCTCCCTCGTGC
GCTCTCCTGTTCCGACCCTGCCGCTTACCGGATACCTGTCCGCCTTTCTCCCTTCGGGAAGCGTGGCGCT
TTCTCATAGCTCACGCTGTAGGTATCTCAGTTCGGTGTAGGTCGTTCGCTCCAAGCTGGGCTGTGTGCAC
GAACCCCCCGTTCAGCCCGACCGCTGCGCCTTATCCGGTAACTATCGTCTTGAGTCCAACCCGGTAAGAC
ACGACTTATCGCCACTGGCAGCAGCCACTGGTAACAGGATTAGCAGAGCGAGGTATGTAGGCGGTGCTAC
AGAGTTCTTGAAGTGGTGGCCTAACTACGGCTACACTAGAAGAACAGTATTTGGTATCTGCGCTCTGCTG
AAGCCAGTTACCTTCGGAAAAAGAGTTGGTAGCTCTTGATCCGGCAAACAAACCACCGCTGGTAGCGGTG
GTTTTTTTGTTTGCAAGCAGCAGATTACGCGCAGAAAAAAAGGATCTCAAGAAGATCCTTTGATCTTTTC
TACGGGGTCTGACGCTCAGTGGAACGAAAACTCACGTTAAGGGATTTTGGTCATGAGATTATCAAAAAGG
ATCTTCACCTAGATCCTTTTAAATTAAAAATGAAGTTTTAAATCAATCTAAAGTATATATGAGTAAACTT
GGTCTGACAGTTACCAATGCTTAATCAGTGAGGCACCTATCTCAGCGATCTGTCTATTTCGTTCATCCAT
AGTTGCCTGACTCCCCGTCGTGTAGATAACTACGATACGGGAGGGCTTACCATCTGGCCCCAGTGCTGCA
ATGATACCGCGAGACCCACGCTCACCGGCTCCAGATTTATCAGCAATAAACCAGCCAGCCGGAAGGGCCG
AGCGCAGAAGTGGTCCTGCAACTTTATCCGCCTCCATCCAGTCTATTAATTGTTGCCGGGAAGCTAGAGT
AAGTAGTTCGCCAGTTAATAGTTTGCGCAACGTTGTTGCCATTGCTACAGGCATCGTGGTGTCACGCTCG
TCGTTTGGTATGGCTTCATTCAGCTCCGGTTCCCAACGATCAAGGCGAGTTACATGATCCCCCATGTTGT
GCAAAAAAGCGGTTAGCTCCTTCGGTCCTCCGATCGTTGTCAGAAGTAAGTTGGCCGCAGTGTTATCACT
CATGGTTATGGCAGCACTGCATAATTCTCTTACTGTCATGCCATCCGTAAGATGCTTTTCTGTGACTGGT
GAGTACTCAACCAAGTCATTCTGAGAATAGTGTATGCGGCGACCGAGTTGCTCTTGCCCGGCGTCAATAC
GGGATAATACCGCGCCACATAGCAGAACTTTAAAAGTGCTCATCATTGGAAAACGTTCTTCGGGGCGAAA
ACTCTCAAGGATCTTACCGCTGTTGAGATCCAGTTCGATGTAACCCACTCGTGCACCCAACTGATCTTCA
GCATCTTTTACTTTCACCAGCGTTTCTGGGTGAGCAAAAACAGGAAGGCAAAATGCCGCAAAAAAGGGAA
TAAGGGCGACACGGAAATGTTGAATACTCATACTCTTCCTTTTTCAATATTATTGAAGCATTTATCAGGG
TTATTGTCTCATGAGCGGATACATATTTGAATGTATTTAGAAAAATAAACAAATAGGGGTTCCGCGCACA
TTTCCCCGAAAAGTGCCACCTGAC
